>Addgene plasmid #13593 | integrin beta6 EGFP-N3 | depositor full sequence | sequence record 7711 | Author sequence
TAGTTATTAATAGTAATCAATTACGGGGTCATTAGTTCATAGCCCATATATGGAGTTCCGCGTTACATAA
CTTACGGTAAATGGCCCGCCTGGCTGACCGCCCAACGACCCCCGCCCATTGACGTCAATAATGACGTATG
TTCCCATAGTAACGCCAATAGGGACTTTCCATTGACGTCAATGGGTGGAGTATTTACGGTAAACTGCCCA
CTTGGCAGTACATCAAGTGTATCATATGCCAAGTACGCCCCCTATTGACGTCAATGACGGTAAATGGCCC
GCCTGGCATTATGCCCAGTACATGACCTTATGGGACTTTCCTACTTGGCAGTACATCTACGTATTAGTCA
TCGCTATTACCATGGTGATGCGGTTTTGGCAGTACATCAATGGGCGTGGATAGCGGTTTGACTCACGGGG
ATTTCCAAGTCTCCACCCCATTGACGTCAATGGGAGTTTGTTTTGGCACCAAAATCAACGGGACTTTCCA
AAATGTCGTAACAACTCCGCCCCATTGACGCAAATGGGCGGTAGGCGTGTACGGTGGGAGGTCTATATAA
GCAGAGCTGGTTTAGTGAACCGTCAGATCCGCTAGCGCTACCGGACTCAGATCTCGAGATCCATTGTGCT
CTAAAGGCAAGAACTGAAACGAATGGGGATTGAACTGCTTTGCCTGTTCTTTCTATTTCTAGGAAGGAAT
GATCACGTACAAGGTGGCTGTGCCCTGGGAGGTGCAGAAACCTGTGAAGACTGCCTGCTTATTGGACCTC
AGTGTGCCTGGTGTGCTCAGGAGAATTTTACTCATCCATCTGGAGTTGGCGAAAGGTGTGATACCCCAGC
AAACCTTTTAGCTAAAGGATGTCAATTAAACTTCATCGAAAACCCTGTCTCCCAAGTAGAAATACTTAAA
AATAAGCCTCTCAGTGTAGGCAGACAGAAAAATAGTTCTGACATTGTTCAGATTGCGCCTCAAAGCTTGA
TCCTTAAGTTGAGACCAGGTGGTGCGCAGACTCTGCAGGTGCATGTCCGCCAGACTGAGGACTACCCGGT
GGATTTGTATTACCTCATGGACCTCTCCGCCTCCATGGATGACGACCTCAACACAATAAAGGAGCTGGGC
TCCCGGCTTTCCAAAGAGATGTCTAAATTAACCAGCAACTTTAGACTGGGCTTCGGATCTTTTGTGGAAA
AACCTGTATCCCCTTTCGTGAAAACAACACCAGAAGAAATTGCCAACCCTTGCAGTAGTATTCCATACTT
CTGTTTACCTACATTTGGATTCAAGCACATTTTGCCATTGACAAATGATGCTGAAAGATTCAATGAAATT
GTGAAGAATCAGAAAATTTCTGCTAATATTGACACACCCGAAGGTGGATTTGATGCAATTATGCAAGCTG
CTGTGTGTAAGGAAAAAATTGGCTGGCGGAATGACTCCCTCCACCTCCTGGTCTTTGTGAGTGATGCTGA
TTCTCATTTTGGAATGGACAGCAAACTAGCAGGCATCGTCATTCCTAATGACGGGCTCTGTCACTTGGAC
AGCAAGAATGAATACTCCATGTCAACTGTCTTGGAATATCCAACAATTGGACAACTCATTGATAAACTGG
TACAAAACAACGTGTTATTGATCTTCGCTGTAACCCAAGAACAAGTTCATTTATATGAGAATTACGCAAA
ACTTATTCCTGGAGCTACAGTAGGTCTACTTCAGAAGGACTCCGGAAACATTCTCCAGCTGATCATCTCA
GCTTATGAAGAACTGCGGTCTGAGGTGGAACTGGAAGTATTAGGAGACACTGAAGGACTCAACTTGTCAT
TTACAGCCATCTGTAACAACGGTACCCTCTTCCAACACCAAAAGAAATGCTCTCACATGAAAGTGGGAGA
CACAGCTTCCTTCAGCGTGACTGTGAATATCCCACACTGCGAGAGAAGAAGCAGGCACATTATCATAAAG
CCTGTGGGGCTGGGGGATGCCCTGGAATTACTTGTCAGCCCAGAATGCAACTGCGACTGTCAGAAAGAAG
TGGAAGTGAACAGCTCCAAATGTCACCACGGGAACGGCTCTTTCCAGTGTGGGGTGTGTGCCTGCCACCC
TGGCCACATGGGGCCTCGCTGTGAGTGTGGCGAGGACATGCTGAGCACAGATTCCTGCAAGGAGGCCCCA
GATCATCCCTCCTGCAGCGGAAGGGGTGACTGCTACTGTGGGCAGTGTATCTGCCACTTGTCTCCCTATG
GAAACATTTATGGGCCTTATTGCCAGTGTGACAATTTCTCCTGCGTGAGACACAAAGGGCTGCTCTGCGG
AGGTAACGGCGACTGTGACTGTGGTGAATGTGTGTGCAGGAGCGGCTGGACTGGCGAGTACTGCAACTGC
ACCACCAGCACGGACTCCTGCGTCTCTGAAGATGGAGTGCTCTGCAGCGGGCGCGGGGACTGTGTTTGTG
GCAAGTGTGTTTGCACAAACCCTGGAGCCTCAGGACCAACCTGTGAACGATGTCCTACCTGTGGTGACCC
CTGTAACTCTAAACGGAGCTGCATTGAGTGCCACCTGTCAGCAGCTGGCCAAGCCCGAGAAGAATGTGTG
GACAAGTGCAAACTAGCTGGTGCGACCATCAGTGAAGAAGAAGATTTCTCAAAGGATGGTTCTGTTTCCT
GCTCTCTGCAAGGAGAAAATGAATGTCTTATTACATTCCTAATAACTACAGATAATGAGGGGAAAACCAT
CATTCACAGCATCAATGAAAAAGATTGTCCGAAGCCTCCAAACATTCCCATGATCATGTTAGGGGTTTCC
CTGGCTATTCTTCTCATCGGGGTTGTCCTACTGTGCATCTGGAAGCTACTGGTGTCATTTCATGATCGTA
AAGAAGTTGCCAAATTTGAAGCAGAACGATCAAAAGCCAAGTGGCAAACGGGAACCAATCCACTCTACAG
AGGATCCACAAGTACTTTTAAAAATGTAACTTATAAACACAGGGAAAAACAAAAGGTAGACCTTTCCACA
GATTGCTCTAGAGCGGCCGCCACCGCGGGCCCGGGATCCATCGCCACCATGGTGAGCAAGGGCGAGGAGC
TGTTCACCGGGGTGGTGCCCATCCTGGTCGAGCTGGACGGCGACGTAAACGGCCACAAGTTCAGCGTGTC
CGGCGAGGGCGAGGGCGATGCCACCTACGGCAAGCTGACCCTGAAGTTCATCTGCACCACCGGCAAGCTG
CCCGTGCCCTGGCCCACCCTCGTGACCACCCTGACCTACGGCGTGCAGTGCTTCAGCCGCTACCCCGACC
ACATGAAGCAGCACGACTTCTTCAAGTCCGCCATGCCCGAAGGCTACGTCCAGGAGCGCACCATCTTCTT
CAAGGACGACGGCAACTACAAGACCCGCGCCGAGGTGAAGTTCGAGGGCGACACCCTGGTGAACCGCATC
GAGCTGAAGGGCATCGACTTCAAGGAGGACGGCAACATCCTGGGGCACAAGCTGGAGTACAACTACAACA
GCCACAACGTCTATATCATGGCCGACAAGCAGAAGAACGGCATCAAGGTGAACTTCAAGATCCGCCACAA
CATCGAGGACGGCAGCGTGCAGCTCGCCGACCACTACCAGCAGAACACCCCCATCGGCGACGGCCCCGTG
CTGCTGCCCGACAACCACTACCTGAGCACCCAGTCCGCCCTGAGCAAAGACCCCAACGAGAAGCGCGATC
ACATGGTCCTGCTGGAGTTCGTGACCGCCGCCGGGATCACTCTCGGCATGGACGAGCTGTACAAGTAAAG
CGGCCGCGACTCTAGATCATAATCAGCCATACCACATTTGTAGAGGTTTTACTTGCTTTAAAAAACCTCC
CACACCTCCCCCTGAACCTGAAACATAAAATGAATGCAATTGTTGTTGTTAACTTGTTTATTGCAGCTTA
TAATGGTTACAAATAAAGCAATAGCATCACAAATTTCACAAATAAAGCATTTTTTTCACTGCATTCTAGT
TGTGGTTTGTCCAAACTCATCAATGTATCTTAAGGCGTAAATTGTAAGCGTTAATATTTTGTTAAAATTC
GCGTTAAATTTTTGTTAAATCAGCTCATTTTTTAACCAATAGGCCGAAATCGGCAAAATCCCTTATAAAT
CAAAAGAATAGACCGAGATAGGGT
[37 nt withheld, positions 4155-4191]
AAAGAACGTGGACTCCAACGTCAAAGG
[49 nt withheld, positions 4219-4267]
T
[91 nt withheld, positions 4269-4359]
G
[124 nt withheld, positions 4361-4484]
CAGGTGGCACTTTTCGGGGAAATGTGCGCGGAACCCCTATTTGTTTATTTTTCTAAATACATTCAAATAT
GTATCCGCTCATGAGACAATAACCCTGATAAATGCTTCAATAATATTGAAAAAGGAAGAGTCCTGAGGCG
GAAAGAACCAGCTGTGGAATGTGTGTCAGTTAGGGTGTGGAAAGTCCCCAGGCTCCCCAGCAGGCAGAAG
TATGCAAAGCATGCATCTCAATTAGTCAGCAACCAGGTGTGGAAAGTCCCCAGGCTCCCCAGCAGGCAGA
AGTATGCAAAGCATGCATCTCAATTAGTCAGCAACCATAGTCCCGCCCCTAACTCCGCCCATCCCGCCCC
TAACTCCGCCCAGTTCCGCCCATTCTCCGCCCCATGGCTGACTAATTTTTTTTATTTATGCAGAGGCCGA
GGCCGCCTCGGCCTCTGAGCTATTCCAGAAGTAGTGAGGAGGCTTTTTTGGAGGCCTAGGCTTTTGCAAA
GATCGATCAAGAGACAGGATGAGGATCGTTTCGCATGATTGAACAAGATGGATTGCACGCAGGTTCTCCG
GCCGCTTGGGTGGAGAGGCTATTCGGCTATGACTGGGCACAACAGACAATCGGCTGCTCTGATGCCGCCG
TGTTCCGGCTGTCAGCGCAGGGGCGCCCGGTTCTTTTTGTCAAGACCGACCTGTCCGGTGCCCTGAATGA
ACTGCAAGACGAGGCAGCGCGGCTATCGTGGCTGGCCACGACGGGCGTTCCTTGCGCAGCTGTGCTCGAC
GTTGTCACTGAAGCGGGAAGGGACTGGCTGCTATTGGGCGAAGTGCCGGGGCAGGATCTCCTGTCATCTC
ACCTTGCTCCTGCCGAGAAAGTATCCATCATGGCTGATGCAATGCGGCGGCTGCATACGCTTGATCCGGC
TACCTGCCCATTCGACCACCAAGCGAAACATCGCATCGAGCGAGCACGTACTCGGATGGAAGCCGGTCTT
GTCGATCAGGATGATCTGGACGAAGAGCATCAGGGGCTCGCGCCAGCCGAACTGTTCGCCAGGCTCAAGG
CGAGCATGCCCGACGGCGAGGATCTCGTCGTGACCCATGGCGATGCCTGCTTGCCGAATATCATGGTGGA
AAATGGCCGCTTTTCTGGATTCATCGACTGTGGCCGGCTGGGTGTGGCGGACCGCTATCAGGACATAGCG
TTGGCTACCCGTGATATTGCTGAAGAGCTTGGCGGCGAATGGGCTGACCGCTTCCTCGTGCTTTACGGTA
TCGCCGCTCCCGATTCGCAGCGCATCGCCTTCTATCGCCTTCTTGACGAGTTCTTCTGAGCGGGACTCTG
GGGTTCGAAATGACCGACCAAGCGACGCCCAACCTGCCATCACGAGATTTCGATTCCACCGCCGCCTTCT
ATGAAAGGTTGGGCTTCGGAATCGTTTTCCGGGACGCCGGCTGGATGATCCTCCAGCGCGGGGATCTCAT
GCTGGAGTTCTTCGCCCACCCTAGGGGGAGGCTAACTGAAACACGGAAGGAGACAATACCGGAAGGAACC
CGCGCTATGACGGCAATAAAAAGACAGAATAAAACGCACGGTGTTGGGTCGTTTGTTCATAAACGCGGGG
TTCGGTCCCAGGGCTGGCACTCTGTCGATACCCCACCGAGACCCCATTGGGGCCAATACGCCCGCGTTTC
TTCCTTTTCCCCACCCCACCCCCCAAGTTCGGGTGAAGGCCCAGGGCTCGCAGCCAACGTCGGGGCGGCA
GGCCCTGCCATAGCCTCAGGTTACTCATATATACTTTAGATTGATTTAAAACTTCATTTTTAATTTAAAA
GGATCTAGGTGAAGATCCTTTTTGATAATCTCATGACCAAAATCCCTTAACGTGAGTTTTCGTTCCACTG
AGCGTCAGACCCCGTAGAAAAGATCAAAGGATCTTCTTGAGATCCTTTTTTTCTGCGCGTAATCTGCTGC
TTGCAAACAAAAAAACCACCGCTACCAGCGGTGGTTTGTTTGCCGGATCAAGAGCTACCAACTCTTTTTC
CGAAGGTAACTGGCTTCAGCAGAGCGCAGATACCAAATACTGTCCTTCTAGTGTAGCCGTAGTTAGGCCA
CCACTTCAAGAACTCTGTAGCACCGCCTACATACCTCGCTCTGCTAATCCTGTTACCAGTGGCTGCTGCC
AGTGGCGATAAGTCGTGTCTTACCGGGTTGGACTCAAGACGATAGTTACCGGATAAGGCGCAGCGGTCGG
GCTGAACGGGGGGTTCGTGCACACAGCCCAGCTTGGAGCGAACGACCTACACCGAACTGAGATACCTACA
GCGTGAGCTATGAGAAAGCGCCACGCTTCCCGAAGGGAGAAAGGCGGACAGGTATCCGGTAAGCGGCAGG
GTCGGAACAGGAGAGCGCACGAGGGAGCTTCCAGGGGGAAACGCCTGGTATCTTTATAGTCCTGTCGGGT
TTCGCCACCTCTGACTTGAGCGTCGATTTTTGTGATGCTCGTCAGGGGGGCGGAGCCTATGGAAAAACGC
CAGCAACGCGGCCTTTTTACGGTTCCTGGCCTTTTGCTGGCCTTTTGCTCACATGTTCTTTCCTGCGTTA
TCCCCTGATTCTGTGGATAACCGTATTACCGCCATGCAT
Features (pLannotate 1.2.2; 16 found; start..end, strand, type, name):
     61..364     +  enhancer       CMV enhancer: human cytomegalovirus immediate early enhancer
    365..568     +  promoter       CMV promoter: human cytomegalovirus (CMV) immediate early promoter
    591..618     +  misc_feature   MCS (fragment): multiple cloning site
    653..3016    +  CDS            ITGB6: ITB6_HUMAN - Experimental evidence at protein level: Swiss-Prot protein existence level 1. (Microbial infection) Integrin ITGAV:ITGB6 acts as a receptor for Herpes simplex virus-1/HHV-1 (PubMed:24367260). From Homo sapiens (Human).
   3032..3049    +  misc_feature   MCS (fragment): multiple cloning site
   3059..3778    +  CDS            EGFP: the original enhanced GFP (Yang et al., 1996) mammalian codon-optimized
   3795..3878    +  CDS            large T antigen (fragment): large T antigen from SV40 (simian virus 40)
   3901..4022    +  polyA_signal   SV40 poly(A) signal: SV40 polyadenylation signal
   4056..4484    -  rep_origin     f1 ori (sequence partly withheld): f1 bacteriophage origin of replication; arrow indicates direction of (+) strand synthesis
   4511..4615    +  promoter       AmpR promoter: bla
   4617..4974    +  promoter       SV40 promoter: SV40 enhancer and early promoter
   5009..5803    +  CDS            NeoR/KanR: aminoglycoside phosphotransferase from Tn5; aph(3')-II (or nptII); confers resistance to neomycin, kanamycin, and G418 (Geneticin®)
   5824..5976    +  CDS            ble (fragment): BLE_KLEPN - Experimental evidence at protein level: Swiss-Prot protein existence level 1. Binding protein with a strong affinity to the bleomycin family of antibiotics. Binds to CL990; an antimitotic-antibiotic compound. From Klebsiella pneumoniae.
   6035..6082    +  polyA_signal   HSV TK poly(A) signal: herpes simplex virus thymidine kinase polyadenylation signal (Cole and Stacy, 1985)
   6173..6189    -  polyA_signal   bGH poly(A) signal (fragment): bovine growth hormone polyadenylation signal
   6411..6999    +  rep_origin     ori: high-copy-number ColE1/pMB1/pBR322/pUC origin of replication
