[The description below was written by a language model from this plasmid's Addgene catalogue record and pLannotate feature annotations shown in this document.]
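Description:
integrin beta6 EGFP-N3 is a mammalian expression plasmid built on the EGFP-N3 backbone, carrying the human integrin beta 6 coding sequence (ITGB6, about 2.4 kb) fused at its C terminus to EGFP. The insert was placed between the XhoI and SacII sites of the multiple cloning site, both of which are retained. In the annotated 7.1 kb depositor sequence, the ITGB6 open reading frame sits directly downstream of the human cytomegalovirus immediate early enhancer and promoter. It is followed by a short stretch of residual polylinker, the mammalian codon-optimized EGFP coding sequence, and an SV40 polyadenylation signal. Strong constitutive CMV-driven transcription should therefore yield a single beta 6–EGFP fusion protein, with the fluorescent tag on the cytoplasmic end of the integrin subunit.

The plasmid is propagated in E. coli at high copy number through a pUC-type ColE1 origin and is selected with kanamycin. One Tn5 aminoglycoside phosphotransferase (NeoR/KanR) gene serves both hosts. A bacterial bla promoter drives it in E. coli, while the adjacent SV40 enhancer/early promoter and an HSV TK polyadenylation signal allow expression in mammalian cells, so stable transfectants can be selected with G418. An f1 origin is also present, which permits production of single-stranded DNA. The small large T antigen, ble and bGH poly(A) fragments in the feature table are partial matches within backbone sequence, not functional elements.

The record does not state a specific application. The design suits transient or stable expression of fluorescently labelled beta 6 in cultured mammalian cells, for example to follow the localization and trafficking of the subunit, which pairs with alpha v to form the αvβ6 integrin.
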