Addgene plasmid #13593: integrin beta6 EGFP-N3
Depositing lab: Dean Sheppard. Depositing organization: University of California, San Francisco (UCSF).
Backbone
  Vector backbone: EGFP-N3
  Backbone manufacturer: BD Biosciences
  Backbone size w/o insert (bp): 4700
  Vector type: Mammalian Expression
  Selectable markers: Neomycin (select with G418)
Growth in bacteria
  Bacterial resistance: Kanamycin, 50 μg/mL
  Growth temperature: 37°C
  Growth strain: DH5alpha
  Copy number: High Copy
Gene/Insert
  Gene/Insert name: integrin beta 6 (alt name: ITGB6)
  Species: H. sapiens (human)
  Insert size (bp): 2400
  GenBank ID: NM_000888
  Entrez Gene: ITGB6 (a.k.a. AI1H)
  Tag / fusion protein: GFP (C terminal on backbone)
  Cloning method: Restriction Enzyme; 5′ cloning site XhoI (not destroyed); 3′ cloning site SacII (not destroyed)
  Sequencing primers: 5′ CMV Forward primer; 3′ EGFP-N
Terms and licenses: Academic/Nonprofit Terms; Industry Terms: Not Available to Industry
How to cite: integrin beta6 EGFP-N3 was a gift from Dean Sheppard (Addgene plasmid # 13593 ; http://n2t.net/addgene:13593 ; RRID:Addgene_13593)
