>Addgene plasmid #13593 | integrin beta6 EGFP-N3 | addgene partial sequence | sequence record 19966 | CMV-F 5'-CGCAAATGGGCGGTAGGCGTG-3'
CCGTCAGATCCGCTAGCGCTACCGGACTCAGATCTCGAGATCCATTGTGCTCTAAAGGCAAGAACTGAAA
CGAATGGGGATTGAACTGCTTTGCCTGTTCTTTCTATTTCTAGGAAGGAATGATCACGTACAAGGTGGCT
GTGCCCTGGGAGGTGCAGAAACCTGTGAAGACTGCCTGCTTATTGGACCTCAGTGTGCCTGGTGTGCTCA
GGAGAATTTTACTCATCCATCTGGAGTTGGCGAAAGGTGTGATACCCCAGCAAACCTTTTAGCTAAAGGA
TGTCAATTAAACTTCATCGAAAACCCTGTCTCCCAAGTAGAAATACTTAAAAATAAGCCTCTCAGTGTAG
GCAGACAGAAAAATAGTTCTGACATTGTTCAGATTGCGCCTCAAAGCTTGATCCTTAAGTTGAGACCAGG
TGGTGCGCAGACTCTGCAGGTGCATGTCCGCCAGACTGAGGACTACCCGGTGGATTTGTATTACCTCATG
GACCTCTCCGCCTCCATGGATGACGACCTCAACACAATAAAGGAGCTGGGCTCCCGGCTTTCCAAAGAGA
TGTCTAAATTAACCAGCAACTTTAGACTGGGCTTCGGATCTTTTGTGGAAAAACCTGTATCCCCTTTCGT
GAAAACAACACCAGAAGAAATTGCCAACCCTTGCAGTAGTATTCCATACTTCTGTTTACCTACATTTGGA
TTCAAGCACATTTTGCCATTGACAAATGATGCTGAAAGATTCAATGAAATTGTGAAGAATCAGAAAATTT
CTGCTAATATTGACACACCCGAAGGTGGATTTGATGCAATTATGCAAGCTGCTGTGTGTAAGGAAAAATT
GGCTGGCGGAATGACTCCCTCCACCTCCTGGTCTTTGTGA
